>Addgene plasmid #138885 | pPD135 ZF43x4-Spaced-Mid_EYFP | addgene full sequence | sequence record 323526 | Addgene NGS Result
GACGGATCGGGAGATCTGAATTCGGATCCAGAGTGAGGACTACCTATAGAAGTAAGAGTGAGGACAATCG
TATACAAGTAGATCCAGAGTGAGGACTACCTATAGAAGTAAGAGTGAGGACAATCGTATACAAGTAGATC
CCTCTAGAGGGAGATCCCATGAAGAATCTGCTTAGGGTTAGGCGTTTTGCGCTGCTTCGCGATGTACGGG
CCAGATATACGATCCCTCTAGAGGGTATATAATGGGGGCCACTAGTCTACTACCAGAGCTCATCGCTAGC
GCCACCATGGTGAGCAAGGGCGAGGAGCTGTTCACCGGGGTGGTGCCCATCCTGGTCGAGCTGGACGGCG
ACGTAAACGGCCACAAGTTCAGCGTGTCCGGCGAGGGCGAGGGCGATGCCACCTACGGCAAGCTGACCCT
GAAGTTCATCTGCACCACCGGCAAGCTGCCCGTGCCCTGGCCCACCCTCGTGACCACCTTCGGCTACGGC
CTGCAGTGCTTCGCCCGCTACCCCGACCACATGAAGCAGCACGACTTCTTCAAGTCCGCCATGCCCGAAG
GCTACGTCCAGGAGCGCACCATCTTCTTCAAGGACGACGGCAACTACAAGACCCGCGCCGAGGTGAAGTT
CGAGGGCGACACCCTGGTGAACCGCATCGAGCTGAAGGGCATCGACTTCAAGGAGGACGGCAACATCCTG
GGGCACAAGCTGGAGTACAACTACAACAGCCACAACGTCTATATCATGGCCGACAAGCAGAAGAACGGCA
TCAAGGTGAACTTCAAGATCCGCCACAACATCGAGGACGGCAGCGTGCAGCTCGCCGACCACTACCAGCA
GAACACCCCCATCGGCGACGGCCCCGTGCTGCTGCCCGACAACCACTACCTGAGCTACCAGTCCGCCCTG
AGCAAAGACCCCAACGAGAAGCGCGATCACATGGTCCTGCTGGAGTTCGTGACCGCCGCCGGGATCACTC
TCGGCATGGACGAGCTGTACAAGTAGGCGGCCGCTCGAGTCTAGAGGGCCCGTTTAAACCCGCTGATCAG
CCTCGACTGTGCCTTCTAGTTGCCAGCCATCTGTTGTTTGCCCCTCCCCCGTGCCTTCCTTGACCCTGGA
AGGTGCCACTCCCACTGTCCTTTCCTAATAAAATGAGGAAATTGCATCGCATTGTCTGAGTAGGTGTCAT
TCTATTCTGGGGGGTGGGGTGGGGCAGGACAGCAAGGGGGAGGATTGGGAAGACAATAGCAGGCATGCTG
GGGATGCGGTGGGCTCTATGGCTTCTGAGGCGGAAAGAACCAGCTGGGGCTCTAGGGGGTATCCCC
[124 nt withheld, positions 1327-1450]
C
[91 nt withheld, positions 1452-1542]
A
[49 nt withheld, positions 1544-1592]
CCTTTGACGTTGGAGTCCACGTTCTTT
[37 nt withheld, positions 1620-1656]
ACCCTATCTCGGTCTATTCTTTTGATTTATAAGGGATTTTGCCGATTTCGGCCTATTGGTTAAAAAATGA
GCTGATTTAACAAAAATTTAACGCGAATTAATTCTGTGGAATGTGTGTCAGTTAGGCTCAATTAGTCAGC
AACCATAGTCCCGCCCCTAACTCCGCCCATCCCGCCCCTAACTCCGCCCAGTTCCGCCCATTCTCCGCCC
CATGGCTGACTAATTTTTTTTATTTATGCAGAGGCCGAGGCCGCCTCTGCCTCTGAGCTATTCCAGAAGT
AGTGAGGAGGCTTTTTTGGAGGCCTAGGCTTTTGCAAAAAGCTCCCGGGAGCTTGTATATCCATTTTCGG
AGGTTGGGCTTCGGAATCGTTTTCCGGGACGCCGGCTGGATGATCCTCCAGCGCGGGGATCTCATGCTGG
AGTTCTTCGCCCACCCCAACTTGTTTATTGCAGCTTATAATGGTTACAAATAAAGCAATAGCATCACAAA
TTTCACAAATAAAGCATTTTTTTCACTGCATTCTAGTTGTGGTTTGTCCAAACTCATCAATGTATCTTAT
CATGTCTGTATACCGTCGACCTCTAGCTAGAGCTTGGCGTAATCATGGTCATAGCTGTTTCCTGTGTGAA
ATTGTTATCCGCTCACAATTCCACACAACATACGAGCCGGAAGCATAAAGTGTAAAGCCTGGGGTGCCTA
ATGAGTGAGCTAACTCACATTAATTGCGTTGCGCTCACTGCCCGCTTTCCAGTCGGGAAACCTGTCGTGC
CAGCTGCATTAATGAATCGGCCAACGCGCGGGGAGAGGCGGTTTGCGTATTGGGCGCTCTTCCGCTTCCT
CGCTCACTGACTCGCTGCGCTCGGTCGTTCGGCTGCGGCGAGCGGTATCAGCTCACTCAAAGGCGGTAAT
ACGGTTATCCACAGAATCAGGGGATAACGCAGGAAAGAACATGTGAGCAAAAGGCCAGCAAAAGGCCAGG
AACCGTAAAAAGGCCGCGTTGCTGGCGTTTTTCCATAGGCTCCGCCCCCCTGACGAGCATCACAAAAATC
GACGCTCAAGTCAGAGGTGGCGAAACCCGACAGGACTATAAAGATACCAGGCGTTTCCCCCTGGAAGCTC
CCTCGTGCGCTCTCCTGTTCCGACCCTGCCGCTTACCGGATACCTGTCCGCCTTTCTCCCTTCGGGAAGC
GTGGCGCTTTCTCATAGCTCACGCTGTAGGTATCTCAGTTCGGTGTAGGTCGTTCGCTCCAAGCTGGGCT
GTGTGCACGAACCCCCCGTTCAGCCCGACCGCTGCGCCTTATCCGGTAACTATCGTCTTGAGTCCAACCC
GGTAAGACACGACTTATCGCCACTGGCAGCAGCCACTGGTAACAGGATTAGCAGAGCGAGGTATGTAGGC
GGTGCTACAGAGTTCTTGAAGTGGTGGCCTAACTACGGCTACACTAGAAGAACAGTATTTGGTATCTGCG
CTCTGCTGAAGCCAGTTACCTTCGGAAAAAGAGTTGGTAGCTCTTGATCCGGCAAACAAACCACCGCTGG
TAGCGGTGGTTTTTTTGTTTGCAAGCAGCAGATTACGCGCAGAAAAAAAGGATCTCAAGAAGATCCTTTG
ATCTTTTCTACGGGGTCTGACGCTCAGTGGAACGAAAACTCACGTTAAGGGATTTTGGTCATGAGATTAT
CAAAAAGGATCTTCACCTAGATCCTTTTAAATTAAAAATGAAGTTTTAAATCAATCTAAAGTATATATGA
GTAAACTTGGTCTGACAGTTACCAATGCTTAATCAGTGAGGCACCTATCTCAGCGATCTGTCTATTTCGT
TCATCCATAGTTGCCTGACTCCCCGTCGTGTAGATAACTACGATACGGGAGGGCTTACCATCTGGCCCCA
GTGCTGCAATGATACCGCGAGATCCACGCTCACCGGCTCCAGATTTATCAGCAATAAACCAGCCAGCCGG
AAGGGCCGAGCGCAGAAGTGGTCCTGCAACTTTATCCGCCTCCATCCAGTCTATTAATTGTTGCCGGGAA
GCTAGAGTAAGTAGTTCGCCAGTTAATAGTTTGCGCAACGTTGTTGCCATTGCTACAGGCATCGTGGTGT
CACGCTCGTCGTTTGGTATGGCTTCATTCAGCTCCGGTTCCCAACGATCAAGGCGAGTTACATGATCCCC
CATGTTGTGCAAAAAAGCGGTTAGCTCCTTCGGTCCTCCGATCGTTGTCAGAAGTAAGTTGGCCGCAGTG
TTATCACTCATGGTTATGGCAGCACTGCATAATTCTCTTACTGTCATGCCATCCGTAAGATGCTTTTCTG
TGACTGGTGAGTACTCAACCAAGTCATTCTGAGAATAGTGTATGCGGCGACCGAGTTGCTCTTGCCCGGC
GTCAATACGGGATAATACCGCGCCACATAGCAGAACTTTAAAAGTGCTCATCATTGGAAAACGTTCTTCG
GGGCGAAAACTCTCAAGGATCTTACCGCTGTTGAGATCCAGTTCGATGTAACCCACTCGTGCACCCAACT
GATCTTCAGCATCTTTTACTTTCACCAGCGTTTCTGGGTGAGCAAAAACAGGAAGGCAAAATGCCGCAAA
AAAGGGAATAAGGGCGACACGGAAATGTTGAATACTCATACTCTTCCTTTTTCAATATTATTGAAGCATT
TATCAGGGTTATTGTCTCATGAGCGGATACATATTTGAATGTATTTAGAAAAATAAACAAATAGGGGTTC
CGCGCACATTTCCCCGAAAAGTGCCACCTGACGTC
Features (pLannotate 1.2.2; 16 found; start..end, strand, type, name):
    229..245     +  promoter       minP (fragment): minimal TATA-box promoter with low basal activity
    287..1003    +  CDS            EYFP: EYFP is a basic (constitutively fluorescent) green/yellow fluorescent protein published in 1996, derived from Aequorea victoria. It is reported to be a very rapidly-maturing weak dimer with high acid sensitivity.
   1057..1281    +  polyA_signal   bGH poly(A) signal: bovine growth hormone polyadenylation signal
   1285..1306    +  promoter       SV40 promoter (fragment): SV40 enhancer and early promoter
   1327..1755    +  rep_origin     f1 ori (sequence partly withheld): f1 bacteriophage origin of replication; arrow indicates direction of (+) strand synthesis
   1760..1782    +  promoter       SV40 promoter (fragment): SV40 enhancer and early promoter
   1783..1974    +  promoter       SV40 promoter: SV40 early promoter
   2001..2099    +  CDS            ble (fragment): BLE_KLEPN - Experimental evidence at protein level: Swiss-Prot protein existence level 1. Binding protein with a strong affinity to the bleomycin family of antibiotics. Binds to CL990; an antimitotic-antibiotic compound. From Klebsiella pneumoniae.
   2094..2215    +  polyA_signal   SV40 poly(A) signal: SV40 polyadenylation signal
   2288..2304    -  protein_bind   lac operator: The lac repressor binds to the lac operator to inhibit transcription in E. coli. This inhibition can be relieved by adding lactose or isopropyl-β-D-thiogalactopyranoside (IPTG). lac repressor encoded by lacI
   2312..2342    -  promoter       lac promoter: promoter for the E. coli lac operon
   2357..2378    -  protein_bind   CAP binding site: CAP binding activates transcription in the presence of cAMP. E. coli catabolite activator protein
   2391..2483    -  CDS            lacI (fragment): lac repressor; lacI; The lac repressor binds to the lac operator to inhibit transcription in E. coli. This inhibition can be relieved by adding lactose or isopropyl-β-D-thiogalactopyranoside (IPTG).
   2666..3254    -  rep_origin     ori: high-copy-number ColE1/pMB1/pBR322/pUC origin of replication
   3425..4285    -  CDS            AmpR: β-lactamase; bla; confers resistance to ampicillin, carbenicillin, and related antibiotics
   4286..4390    -  promoter       AmpR promoter: bla
