[The description below was written by a language model from this plasmid's Addgene catalogue record and pLannotate feature annotations shown in this document.]
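Description:
pPD135 ZF43x4-Spaced-Mid_EYFP is a small (about 4.4 kb) mammalian expression reporter plasmid from the COMET synthetic-biology toolkit, built on the pPD032 "Reporter Template v1 (Mid Spaced)" backbone. It is propagated in E. coli as a high-copy plasmid through a ColE1/pUC-type origin and selected with ampicillin via the β-lactamase gene and its native promoter. An f1 phage origin is also present, along with remnants of lac regulatory elements (lac promoter, operator, CAP site and a lacI fragment) that are backbone carry-over and play no evident role in the reporter function.

The payload is a synthetic inducible promoter, ZF43x4-Spaced-Mid, cloned between retained BglII and NheI sites upstream of EYFP. The name suggests four spaced binding sites for the zinc-finger domain ZF43; these sites are not individually annotated in the feature table, which detects only a fragment of a minimal TATA-box promoter with low basal activity just upstream of the coding sequence. The yellow fluorescent protein EYFP follows, and its transcript is terminated by the bovine growth hormone polyadenylation signal. In this arrangement, EYFP output should be low unless a cognate zinc-finger transcription factor is supplied in trans to recruit transcriptional machinery to the minimal promoter. Downstream lies an SV40 early promoter followed by only a short fragment of the bleomycin-resistance (ble) gene and the SV40 poly(A) signal, so there appears to be no intact mammalian selection marker, and the plasmid is best suited to transient transfection. The recorded purpose is as a fluorescent readout of ZF43x4-Spaced-Mid promoter activity when characterising or composing engineered genetic programs in mammalian cells.
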