Addgene plasmid #138885: pPD135 ZF43x4-Spaced-Mid_EYFP
Purpose: EYFP reporter vector for the ZF43x4-Spaced-Mid promoter
Depositing lab: Joshua Leonard. Depositing organization: Northwestern University. Publication: The COMET toolkit for composing customizable genetic programs in mammalian cells. Donahue PS, Draut JW, Muldoon JJ, Edelstein HI, Bagheri N, Leonard JN. Nat Commun. 2020 Feb 7;11(1):779. doi: 10.1038/s41467-019-14147-5. PubMed 32034124.
Backbone
  Vector backbone: pPD032 Reporter Template v1 (Mid Spaced)
  Vector type: Mammalian Expression, Synthetic Biology
Growth in bacteria
  Bacterial resistance: Ampicillin, 100 μg/mL
  Growth temperature: 37°C
  Growth strain: DH5alpha
  Copy number: High Copy
Gene/Insert
  Gene/Insert name: ZF43x4-Spaced-Mid
  Species: Synthetic
  Promoter: ZF43x4-Spaced-Mid
  Cloning method: Restriction Enzyme; 5′ cloning site BglII (not destroyed); 3′ cloning site NheI (not destroyed)
  Sequencing primers: 5′ CGACACGGAAATGTTGAATAC; 3′ TAGAAGGCACAGTCGAGG
Terms and licenses: Academic/Nonprofit Terms; Industry Terms: Not Available to Industry
Depositor comments: Leonard Lab plasmid reference number: L1413
How to cite: pPD135 ZF43x4-Spaced-Mid_EYFP was a gift from Joshua Leonard (Addgene plasmid # 138885 ; http://n2t.net/addgene:138885 ; RRID:Addgene_138885)
