>Addgene plasmid #138885 | pPD135 ZF43x4-Spaced-Mid_EYFP | depositor partial sequence | sequence record 268437 | ZF43x4-Spaced-Mid promoter
AGATCTGAATTCGGATCCAGAGTGAGGACTACCTATAGAAGTAAGAGTGAGGACAATCGTATACAAGTAG
ATCCAGAGTGAGGACTACCTATAGAAGTAAGAGTGAGGACAATCGTATACAAGTAGATCCCTCTAGAGGG
AGATCCCATGAAGAATCTGCTTAGGGTTAGGCGTTTTGCGCTGCTTCGCGATGTACGGGCCAGATATACG
ATCCCTCTAGAGGGTATATAATGGGGGCCACTAGTCTACTACCAGAGCTCATCGCTAGC
